Addgene plasmid #37959: MSCV-N EBNALP
Depositing lab: Karl Munger. Depositing organization: Brigham and Women's Hospital. Publication: Interpreting cancer genomes using systematic host network perturbations by tumour virus proteins. Rozenblatt-Rosen O, Deo RC, Padi M, Adelmant G, Calderwood MA, Rolland T, Grace M, Dricot A, Askenazi M, Tavares M, Pevzner SJ, Abderazzaq F, Byrdsong D, Carvunis AR, Chen AA, Cheng J, Correll M, Duarte M, Fan C, Feltkamp MC, Ficarro SB, Franchi R, Garg BK, Gulbahce N, Hao T, Holthaus AM, James R, Korkhin A, Litovchick L, Mar JC, Pak TR, Rabello S, Rubio R, Shen Y, Singh S, Spangle JM, Tasan M, Wanamaker S, Webber JT, Roecklein-Canfield J, Johannsen E, Barabasi AL, Beroukhim R, Kieff E, Cusick ME, Hill DE, Munger K, Marto JA, Quackenbush J, Roth FP, DeCaprio JA, Vidal M. Nature. 2012 Jul 26;487(7408):491-5. 10.1038/nature11288 PubMed 22810586.
Backbone
  Vector backbone: MSCV-N FLAGHA
  Backbone size w/o insert (bp): 8162
  Total vector size (bp): 8180
  Vector type: Mammalian Expression, Retroviral
  Selectable markers: Puromycin
Growth in bacteria
  Bacterial resistance: Ampicillin, 100 μg/mL
  Growth temperature: 37°C
  Growth strain: DH5alpha
  Copy number: Low Copy
Gene/Insert
  Gene/Insert name: EBNALP (alt names: HHV EBNALP; HHV4_EBNA-LP)
  Species: H. Herpesvirus 4 (EBV)
  Insert size (bp): 1518
  GenBank ID: YP_401636.1
  Entrez Gene: EBNA-LP (a.k.a. HHV4_EBNA-LP)
  Promoter: PKG
  Tag / fusion protein: Flag (N terminal on backbone); HA (N terminal on backbone)
  Cloning method: Gateway Cloning
  Sequencing primers: 5′ LXSN 5'; 3′ MSCV-N seq. rev
Resource information
  A portion of this plasmid was derived from a plasmid made by: E. Kieff lab
Terms and licenses: Academic/Nonprofit Terms; Industry Terms: Not Available to Industry
Depositor comments: Note that the Gateway cloning reaction has left several vector-based nucleotides in frame with the 3' end of the insert, adding several amino acid residues [FLYKVVR] fused to the C-terminus of translated protein.
How to cite: MSCV-N EBNALP was a gift from Karl Munger (Addgene plasmid # 37959 ; http://n2t.net/addgene:37959 ; RRID:Addgene_37959)
