[The description below was written by a language model from this plasmid's Addgene catalogue record.]
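Description:
MSCV-N EBNALP is a retroviral mammalian expression plasmid built on the MSCV-N FLAGHA backbone, a murine stem cell virus-derived vector used to make retroviral particles that stably integrate a transgene into target cells. It is propagated in E. coli under ampicillin selection as a low-copy plasmid, and transduced mammalian cells are selected with puromycin. No feature table accompanies the record, so the bacterial origin, LTRs and packaging signal are not individually documented here.

The insert is the EBNA-LP (Epstein-Barr nuclear antigen leader protein) open reading frame from human herpesvirus 4 (Epstein-Barr virus), listed at about 1.5 kb and introduced by Gateway recombination. Tandem Flag and HA epitope tags supplied by the backbone are fused to the N-terminus, a design suited to sequential affinity purification and immunodetection of the viral protein and its binding partners. The depositor notes that the Gateway reaction left vector-derived nucleotides in frame at the 3' end of the insert, so the translated protein carries a few extra residues at its C-terminus. The record lists the promoter as "PKG"; in MSCV vectors of this type a PGK promoter usually drives the puromycin marker while the 5' LTR drives the insert, but the record does not spell out this arrangement. The stated total size (8180 bp) is only slightly larger than the empty backbone (8162 bp) despite the 1518 bp insert, presumably because the Gateway cassette is replaced during recombination.

The plasmid belongs to a collection of tagged tumour virus proteins generated for a systematic study of how viral proteins perturb host cell networks, and it is suited to stable expression of tagged EBNA-LP in mammalian cells for interaction and functional analyses.
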