>Addgene plasmid #37959 | MSCV-N EBNALP | depositor partial sequence | sequence record 47784 | Tag and partial insert
ATGGACTACAAGGATGACGATGACAAGCTCGATGGAGGATACCCATACGATGTTCCAGATTACGCTGCTC
GAGGTTATCAAACAAGTTTGTACAAAAAAGTTGGCATGGGAGACCGAAGTGAAGGCCCTGGACCAACCCG
GCCCGGGCCCCCCGGTATCGGGCCAGAGGGTCCCCTCGGACAGCTCCTAAGAAGGCACCGGTCGCCCAGT
CCTACCAGAGGGGGCCAAGAACCCAGACGAGTCCGTAGAAGGGTCCTCGTCCAGCAAGAAGAGGAGGTGG
TAAGCGGTTCACCTTCAGGGCCTAGGGGAGACCGAAGTGAAGGCCCTGGACCAACCCGGCCCGGGCCCCC
CGGTATCGGGCCAGAGGGTCCCCTCGGACAGCTCCTAAGAAGGCACCGGTCGCCCAGTCCTACCAGAGGG
GGCCAA
