>Addgene plasmid #37959 | MSCV-N EBNALP | addgene partial sequence | sequence record 50730 | pLXSN-5
CTCACTCCTTCTCTGGCGCCGGAATTAGATCTGCCACCATGGACTACAAGGATGACGATGACAAGCTCGA
TGGAGGATACCCATACGATGTTCCAGATTACGCTGCTCGAGGTTATCAAACAAGTTTGTACAAAAAAGTT
GGCATGGGAGACCGAAGTGAAGGCCCTGGACCAACCCGGCCCGGGCCCCCCGGTATCGGGCCAGAGGGTC
CCCTCGGACAGCTCCTAAGAAGGCACCGGTCGCCCAGTCCTACCAGAGGGGGCCAAGAACCCAGACGAGT
CCGTAGAAGGGTCCTCGTCCAGCAAGAAGAGGAGGTGGTAAGCGGTTCACCTTCAGGGCCTAGGGGAGAC
CGAAGTGAAGGCCCTGGACCAACCCGGCCCGGGCCCCCCGGTATCGGGCCAGAGGGTCCCCTCGGACAGC
TCCTAAGAAGGCACCGGTCGCCCAGTCCTACCAGAGGGGGCCAAGAACCCAGACGAGTCCGTAGAAGGGT
CCTCGTCCAGCAAGAAGAGGAGGTGGTAAGCGGTTCACCTTCAGGGCCTAGGGGAGACCGAAGTGAAGGC
CCTGGACCAACCCGGCCCGGGCCCCCCGGTATCGGGCCAGAGGGTCCCCTCGGACAGCTCCTAAGAAGGC
ACCGGT
